Addgene plasmid #37120: pAAV-Ef1a-DO_DIO-TdTomato_EGFP-WPRE-pA
Purpose: DO/DIO Cre-Switch. Expresses tdTomato in Cre negative cells, expresses EGFP in Cre positive cells
Depositing lab: Bernardo Sabatini. Depositing organization: Harvard Medical School. Publication: Novel recombinant adeno-associated viruses for Cre activated and inactivated transgene expression in neurons. Saunders A, Johnson CA, Sabatini BL. Front Neural Circuits. 2012 Jul 27;6:47. doi: 10.3389/fncir.2012.00047. eCollection 2012. PubMed 22866029.
Backbone
  Vector backbone: pAAV-Ef1a-DIO-hChR2(H134R)-mCherry-WPRE-pA
  Backbone manufacturer: K. Deisseroth Lab
  Backbone size w/o insert (bp): 5627
  Total vector size (bp): 7778
  Vector type: AAV, Cre/Lox ; Cre-Switch
Growth in bacteria
  Bacterial resistance: Ampicillin, 100 μg/mL
  Growth temperature: 37°C
  Growth strain: Stbl3
  Copy number: Unknown
Gene/Insert
  Gene/Insert name: TdTomato-EGFP
  Species: Synthetic
  Insert size (bp): 2151
  Promoter: EF1a
  Cloning method: Restriction Enzyme; 5′ cloning site Asc1 (not destroyed); 3′ cloning site Nhe1 (not destroyed)
  Sequencing primers: 5′ CTTCCATTTCAGGTGTCGTG; 3′ GCAGCGTATCCACATAGCG
Resource information
  A portion of this plasmid was derived from a plasmid made by: Karl Deisseroth Lab, Stanford Univ.
Terms and licenses: Academic/Nonprofit Terms; Industry Terms: Not Available to Industry
How to cite: pAAV-Ef1a-DO_DIO-TdTomato_EGFP-WPRE-pA was a gift from Bernardo Sabatini (Addgene plasmid # 37120 ; http://n2t.net/addgene:37120 ; RRID:Addgene_37120)
