[The description below was written by a language model from this plasmid's Addgene catalogue record and pLannotate feature annotations shown in this document.]
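Description:
pAAV-Ef1a-DO_DIO-TdTomato_EGFP-WPRE-pA is an adeno-associated virus transfer plasmid of about 7.8 kb that carries a "Cre-Switch" two-colour reporter. It was built on a pAAV-Ef1a-DIO backbone, replacing the original payload with a synthetic 2.15 kb tdTomato-EGFP insert between retained AscI and NheI sites. In bacteria it is maintained by a high-copy ColE1/pUC-type origin and selected with ampicillin (AmpR/β-lactamase). An f1 phage origin is also present. The record lists a recombination-deficient growth strain, a common choice for plasmids carrying repeat-rich ITRs. The expression cassette is flanked by AAV2 inverted terminal repeats, which allow it to be packaged into recombinant AAV. The annotation detects the right-hand ITR in full but only short fragments of the left-hand one. A few other small fragment hits (SV40 small t, β-globin intron, bom, rop) appear to be short spurious or residual matches rather than functional parts.

The human EF-1α promoter drives a cassette bounded by paired lox2272 and loxP sites in opposing orientations, the standard double-floxed inverted arrangement. Inside it, tdTomato lies in the sense orientation (DO, "double-floxed orientation") and EGFP immediately follows in the antisense orientation (DIO). Without Cre, the promoter transcribes tdTomato, so cells fluoresce red. With Cre, recombination between the incompatible lox pairs inverts the segment and then excises one site of each pair. This locks the inversion, so EGFP becomes sense-oriented and expressed while tdTomato is switched off. A WPRE enhances transcript expression and a human growth hormone polyadenylation signal terminates the transcript. The construct is used to label Cre-negative and Cre-positive cells in different colours within the same infected tissue, with the associated publication focusing on neurons.
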