Features (pLannotate 1.2.2; 24 found; start..end, strand, type, name):
     12..39      +  repeat_region  AAV2 ITR (fragment): inverted terminal repeat of adeno-associated virus serotype 2 inverted
     68..95      +  repeat_region  AAV2 ITR (fragment): inverted terminal repeat of adeno-associated virus serotype 2 inverted
    158..224     +  CDS            small t antigen (fragment): SV40 (simian virus 40) small t antigen
    231..1409    +  promoter       EF-1α promoter: strong constitutive promoter for human elongation factor EF-1α
   1416..1433    +  misc_feature   MCS (fragment): pUC18/19 multiple cloning site
   1440..1473    +  protein_bind   lox2272: Cre-mediated recombination occurs in the 8-bp core sequence (GGATACTT). lox2272 sites are compatible with each other, but incompatible with loxP or loxN sites (Lee and Saito, 1988). Cre recombinase
   1474..1523    -  intron         β-globin intron (fragment): internally truncated intron from human β-globin
   1524..1557    +  protein_bind   loxP: Cre-mediated recombination occurs in the 8-bp core sequence (GCATACAT). Cre recombinase
   1585..3012    +  CDS            tdTomato: tdTomato is a basic (constitutively fluorescent) orange fluorescent protein published in 2004, derived from Discosoma sp.. It is reported to be a somewhat slowly-maturing tandem dimer with low acid sensitivity.
   3016..3735    -  CDS            EGFP: the original enhanced GFP (Yang et al., 1996) mammalian codon-optimized
   3764..3797    -  protein_bind   lox2272: Cre-mediated recombination occurs in the 8-bp core sequence (GGATACTT). lox2272 sites are compatible with each other, but incompatible with loxP or loxN sites (Lee and Saito, 1988). Cre recombinase
   3798..3847    -  intron         β-globin intron (fragment): internally truncated intron from human β-globin
   3848..3881    -  protein_bind   loxP: Cre-mediated recombination occurs in the 8-bp core sequence (GCATACAT). Cre recombinase
   3882..3906    +  misc_feature   MCS (fragment): pBluescript multiple cloning site
   3906..4494    +  misc_feature   WPRE: woodchuck hepatitis virus posttranscriptional regulatory element
   4526..5002    +  polyA_signal   hGH poly(A) signal: human growth hormone polyadenylation signal
   5042..5182    +  repeat_region  AAV2 ITR: inverted terminal repeat of adeno-associated virus serotype 2 inverted
   5187..5238    -  misc_feature   bom (fragment): basis of mobility region from pBR322
   5257..5712    +  rep_origin     f1 ori (sequence partly withheld): f1 bacteriophage origin of replication; arrow indicates direction of (+) strand synthesis
   5713..5762    -  misc_feature   bom (fragment): basis of mobility region from pBR322
   5864..5899    -  CDS            rop (fragment): Rop protein, which maintains plasmids at low copy number; rop
   5994..6098    +  promoter       AmpR promoter: bla
   6099..6959    +  CDS            AmpR: β-lactamase; bla; confers resistance to ampicillin, carbenicillin, and related antibiotics
   7130..7718    +  rep_origin     ori: high-copy-number ColE1/pMB1/pBR322/pUC origin of replication
>Addgene plasmid #37120 | pAAV-Ef1a-DO_DIO-TdTomato_EGFP-WPRE-pA | addgene full sequence | sequence record 178870 | Addgene NGS Result
CCTGCAGGCAGCTGCGCGCTCGCTCGCTCACTGAGGCCGCCCGGGCGTCGGGCGACCTTTGGTCGCCCGG
CCTCAGTGAGCGAGCGAGCGCGCAGAGAGGGAGTGGCCAACTCCATCACTAGGGGTTCCTGCGGCCGCAC
GCGTAAGCTTTGCAAAGATGGATAAAGTTTTAAACAGAGAGGAATCTTTGCAGCTAATGGACCTTCTAGG
TCTTGAAAGGAGTGGGAATTGGCTCCGGTGCCCGTCAGTGGGCAGAGCGCACATCGCCCACAGTCCCCGA
GAAGTTGGGGGGAGGGGTCGGCAATTGAACCGGTGCCTAGAGAAGGTGGCGCGGGGTAAACTGGGAAAGT
GATGTCGTGTACTGGCTCCGCCTTTTTCCCGAGGGTGGGGGAGAACCGTATATAAGTGCAGTAGTCGCCG
TGAACGTTCTTTTTCGCAACGGGTTTGCCGCCAGAACACAGGTAAGTGCCGTGTGTGGTTCCCGCGGGCC
TGGCCTCTTTACGGGTTATGGCCCTTGCGTGCCTTGAATTACTTCCACCTGGCTGCAGTACGTGATTCTT
GATCCCGAGCTTCGGGTTGGAAGTGGGTGGGAGAGTTCGAGGCCTTGCGCTTAAGGAGCCCCTTCGCCTC
GTGCTTGAGTTGAGGCCTGGCCTGGGCGCTGGGGCCGCCGCGTGCGAATCTGGTGGCACCTTCGCGCCTG
TCTCGCTGCTTTCGATAAGTCTCTAGCCATTTAAAATTTTTGATGACCTGCTGCGACGCTTTTTTTCTGG
CAAGATAGTCTTGTAAATGCGGGCCAAGATCTGCACACTGGTATTTCGGTTTTTGGGGCCGCGGGCGGCG
ACGGGGCCCGTGCGTCCCAGCGCACATGTTCGGCGAGGCGGGGCCTGCGAGCGCGGCCACCGAGAATCGG
ACGGGGGTAGTCTCAAGCTGGCCGGCCTGCTCTGGTGCCTGGCCTCGCGCCGCCGTGTATCGCCCCGCCC
TGGGCGGCAAGGCTGGCCCGGTCGGCACCAGTTGCGTGAGCGGAAAGATGGCCGCTTCCCGGCCCTGCTG
CAGGGAGCTCAAAATGGAGGACGCGGCGCTCGGGAGAGCGGGCGGGTGAGTCACCCACACAAAGGAAAAG
GGCCTTTCCGTCCTCAGCCGTCGCTTCATGTGACTCCACGGAGTACCGGGCGCCGTCCAGGCACCTCGAT
TAGTTCTCGAGCTTTTGGAGTACGTCGTCTTTAGGTTGGGGGGAGGGGTTTTATGCGATGGAGTTTCCCC
ACACTGAGTGGGTGGAGACTGAAGTTAGGCCAGCTTGGCACTTGATGTAATTCTCCTTGGAATTTGCCCT
TTTTGAGTTTGGATCTTGGTTCATTCTCAAGCCTCAGACAGTGGTTCAAAGTTTTTTTCTTCCATTTCAG
GTGTCGTGAGGTACCGGATCCTCTAGAGTCGACTCCGGAATAACTTCGTATAGGATACTTTATACGAAGT
TATGCAGAATGGTAGCTGGATTGTAGCTGCTATTAGCAATATGAAACCTCTTAATAACTTCGTATAGCAT
ACATTATACGAAGTTATGGCGCGCCTTATCTAGATTTAGCCACCATGGTGAGCAAGGGCGAGGAGGTCAT
CAAAGAGTTCATGCGCTTCAAGGTGCGCATGGAGGGCTCCATGAACGGCCACGAGTTCGAGATCGAGGGC
GAGGGCGAGGGCCGCCCCTACGAGGGCACCCAGACCGCCAAGCTGAAGGTGACCAAGGGCGGCCCCCTGC
CCTTCGCCTGGGACATCCTGTCCCCCCAGTTCATGTACGGCTCCAAGGCGTACGTGAAGCACCCCGCCGA
CATCCCCGATTACAAGAAGCTGTCCTTCCCCGAGGGCTTCAAGTGGGAGCGCGTGATGAACTTCGAGGAC
GGCGGTCTGGTGACCGTGACCCAGGACTCCTCCCTGCAGGACGGCACGCTGATCTACAAGGTGAAGATGC
GCGGCACCAACTTCCCCCCCGACGGCCCCGTAATGCAGAAGAAGACCATGGGCTGGGAGGCCTCCACCGA
GCGCCTGTACCCCCGCGACGGCGTGCTGAAGGGCGAGATCCACCAGGCCCTGAAGCTGAAGGACGGCGGC
CACTACCTGGTGGAGTTCAAGACCATCTACATGGCCAAGAAGCCCGTGCAACTGCCCGGCTACTACTACG
TGGACACCAAGCTGGACATCACCTCCCACAACGAGGACTACACCATCGTGGAACAGTACGAGCGCTCCGA
GGGCCGCCACCACCTGTTCCTGGGGCATGGCACCGGCAGCACCGGCAGCGGCAGCTCCGGCACCGCCTCC
TCCGAGGACAACAACATGGCCGTCATCAAAGAGTTCATGCGCTTCAAGGTGCGCATGGAGGGCTCCATGA
ACGGCCACGAGTTCGAGATCGAGGGCGAGGGCGAGGGCCGCCCCTACGAGGGCACCCAGACCGCCAAGCT
GAAGGTGACCAAGGGCGGCCCCCTGCCCTTCGCCTGGGACATCCTGTCCCCCCAGTTCATGTACGGCTCC
AAGGCGTACGTGAAGCACCCCGCCGACATCCCCGATTACAAGAAGCTGTCCTTCCCCGAGGGCTTCAAGT
GGGAGCGCGTGATGAACTTCGAGGACGGCGGTCTGGTGACCGTGACCCAGGACTCCTCCCTGCAGGACGG
CACGCTGATCTACAAGGTGAAGATGCGCGGCACCAACTTCCCCCCCGACGGCCCCGTAATGCAGAAGAAG
ACCATGGGCTGGGAGGCCTCCACCGAGCGCCTGTACCCCCGCGACGGCGTGCTGAAGGGCGAGATCCACC
AGGCCCTGAAGCTGAAGGACGGCGGCCACTACCTGGTGGAGTTCAAGACCATCTACATGGCCAAGAAGCC
CGTGCAACTGCCCGGCTACTACTACGTGGACACCAAGCTGGACATCACCTCCCACAACGAGGACTACACC
ATCGTGGAACAGTACGAGCGCTCCGAGGGCCGCCACCACCTGTTCCTGTACGGCATGGACGAGCTGTACA
AGTAATTACTTGTACAGCTCGTCCATGCCGAGAGTGATCCCGGCGGCGGTCACGAACTCCAGCAGGACCA
TGTGATCGCGCTTCTCGTTGGGGTCTTTGCTCAGGGCGGACTGGGTGCTCAGGTAGTGGTTGTCGGGCAG
CAGCACGGGGCCGTCGCCGATGGGGGTGTTCTGCTGGTAGTGGTCGGCGAGCTGCACGCTGCCGTCCTCG
ATGTTGTGGCGGATCTTGAAGTTCACCTTGATGCCGTTCTTCTGCTTGTCGGCCATGATATAGACGTTGT
GGCTGTTGTAGTTGTACTCCAGCTTGTGCCCCAGGATGTTGCCGTCCTCCTTGAAGTCGATGCCCTTCAG
CTCGATGCGGTTCACCAGGGTGTCGCCCTCGAACTTCACCTCGGCGCGGGTCTTGTAGTTGCCGTCGTCC
TTGAAGAAGATGGTGCGCTCCTGGACGTAGCCTTCGGGCATGGCGGACTTGAAGAAGTCGTGCTGCTTCA
TGTGGTCGGGGTAGCGGCTGAAGCACTGCACGCCGTAGGTCAGGGTGGTCACGAGGGTGGGCCAGGGCAC
GGGCAGCTTGCCGGTGGTGCAGATGAACTTCAGGGTCAGCTTGCCGTAGGTGGCATCGCCCTCGCCCTCG
CCGGACACGCTGAACTTGTGGCCGTTTACGTCGCCGTCCAGCTCGACCAGGATGGGCACCACCCCGGTGA
ACAGCTCCTCGCCCTTGCTCACCATGGTGGCGGTGGCGACCGGTAGCGCTAGCATAACTTCGTATAAAGT
ATCCTATACGAAGTTATTTGCCTTAACCCAGAAATTATCACTGTTATTCTTTAGAATGGTGCAAAGAATA
ACTTCGTATAATGTATGCTATACGAAGTTATGAATTCGATATCAAGCTTATCGATAATCAACCTCTGGAT
TACAAAATTTGTGAAAGATTGACTGGTATTCTTAACTATGTTGCTCCTTTTACGCTATGTGGATACGCTG
CTTTAATGCCTTTGTATCATGCTATTGCTTCCCGTATGGCTTTCATTTTCTCCTCCTTGTATAAATCCTG
GTTGCTGTCTCTTTATGAGGAGTTGTGGCCCGTTGTCAGGCAACGTGGCGTGGTGTGCACTGTGTTTGCT
GACGCAACCCCCACTGGTTGGGGCATTGCCACCACCTGTCAGCTCCTTTCCGGGACTTTCGCTTTCCCCC
TCCCTATTGCCACGGCGGAACTCATCGCCGCCTGCCTTGCCCGCTGCTGGACAGGGGCTCGGCTGTTGGG
CACTGACAATTCCGTGGTGTTGTCGGGGAAATCATCGTCCTTTCCTTGGCTGCTCGCCTATGTTGCCACC
TGGATTCTGCGCGGGACGTCCTTCTGCTACGTCCCTTCGGCCCTCAATCCAGCGGACCTTCCTTCCCGCG
GCCTGCTGCCGGCTCTGCGGCCTCTTCCGCGTCTTCGCCTTCGCCCTCAGACGAGTCGGATCTCCCTTTG
GGCCGCCTCCCCGCATCGATACCGAGCGCTGCTCGAGAGATCTACGGGTGGCATCCCTGTGACCCCTCCC
CAGTGCCTCTCCTGGCCCTGGAAGTTGCCACTCCAGTGCCCACCAGCCTTGTCCTAATAAAATTAAGTTG
CATCATTTTGTCTGACTAGGTGTCCTTCTATAATATTATGGGGTGGAGGGGGGTGGTATGGAGCAAGGGG
CAAGTTGGGAAGACAACCTGTAGGGCCTGCGGGGTCTATTGGGAACCAAGCTGGAGTGCAGTGGCACAAT
CTTGGCTCACTGCAATCTCCGCCTCCTGGGTTCAAGCGATTCTCCTGCCTCAGCCTCCCGAGTTGTTGGG
ATTCCAGGCATGCATGACCAGGCTCAGCTAATTTTTGTTTTTTTGGTAGAGACGGGGTTTCACCATATTG
GCCAGGCTGGTCTCCAACTCCTAATCTCAGGTGATCTACCCACCTTGGCCTCCCAAATTGCTGGGATTAC
AGGCGTGAACCACTGCTCCCTTCCCTGTCCTTCTGATTTTGTAGGTAACCACGTGCGGACCGAGCGGCCG
CAGGAACCCCTAGTGATGGAGTTGGCCACTCCCTCTCTGCGCGCTCGCTCGCTCACTGAGGCCGGGCGAC
CAAAGGTCGCCCGACGCCCGGGCTTTGCCCGGGCGGCCTCAGTGAGCGAGCGAGCGCGCAGCTGCCTGCA
GGGGCGCCTGATGCGGTATTTTCTCCTTACGCATCTGTGCGGTATTTCACACCGCATA
[95 nt withheld, positions 5239-5333]
T
[46 nt withheld, positions 5335-5380]
C
[141 nt withheld, positions 5382-5522]
CCTTTGACGTTGGAGTCCACGTTCTTT
[37 nt withheld, positions 5550-5586]
ACTCTATCTCGGGCTATTCTTTTGATTTATAAGGGATTTTGCCGATTTCGGTCTATTGGTTAAAAAATGA
GCTGATTTAACAAAAATTTAACGCGAATTTTAACAAAATATTAACGTTTACAATTTTATGGTGCACTCTC
AGTACAATCTGCTCTGATGCCGCATAGTTAAGCCAGCCCCGACACCCGCCAACACCCGCTGACGCGCCCT
GACGGGCTTGTCTGCTCCCGGCATCCGCTTACAGACAAGCTGTGACCGTCTCCGGGAGCTGCATGTGTCA
GAGGTTTTCACCGTCATCACCGAAACGCGCGAGACGAAAGGGCCTCGTGATACGCCTATTTTTATAGGTT
AATGTCATGATAATAATGGTTTCTTAGACGTCAGGTGGCACTTTTCGGGGAAATGTGCGCGGAACCCCTA
TTTGTTTATTTTTCTAAATACATTCAAATATGTATCCGCTCATGAGACAATAACCCTGATAAATGCTTCA
ATAATATTGAAAAAGGAAGAGTATGAGTATTCAACATTTCCGTGTCGCCCTTATTCCCTTTTTTGCGGCA
TTTTGCCTTCCTGTTTTTGCTCACCCAGAAACGCTGGTGAAAGTAAAAGATGCTGAAGATCAGTTGGGTG
CACGAGTGGGTTACATCGAACTGGATCTCAACAGCGGTAAGATCCTTGAGAGTTTTCGCCCCGAAGAACG
TTTTCCAATGATGAGCACTTTTAAAGTTCTGCTATGTGGCGCGGTATTATCCCGTATTGACGCCGGGCAA
GAGCAACTCGGTCGCCGCATACACTATTCTCAGAATGACTTGGTTGAGTACTCACCAGTCACAGAAAAGC
ATCTTACGGATGGCATGACAGTAAGAGAATTATGCAGTGCTGCCATAACCATGAGTGATAACACTGCGGC
CAACTTACTTCTGACAACGATCGGAGGACCGAAGGAGCTAACCGCTTTTTTGCACAACATGGGGGATCAT
GTAACTCGCCTTGATCGTTGGGAACCGGAGCTGAATGAAGCCATACCAAACGACGAGCGTGACACCACGA
TGCCTGTAGCAATGGCAACAACGTTGCGCAAACTATTAACTGGCGAACTACTTACTCTAGCTTCCCGGCA
ACAATTAATAGACTGGATGGAGGCGGATAAAGTTGCAGGACCACTTCTGCGCTCGGCCCTTCCGGCTGGC
TGGTTTATTGCTGATAAATCTGGAGCCGGTGAGCGTGGGTCTCGCGGTATCATTGCAGCACTGGGGCCAG
ATGGTAAGCCCTCCCGTATCGTAGTTATCTACACGACGGGGAGTCAGGCAACTATGGATGAACGAAATAG
ACAGATCGCTGAGATAGGTGCCTCACTGATTAAGCATTGGTAACTGTCAGACCAAGTTTACTCATATATA
CTTTAGATTGATTTAAAACTTCATTTTTAATTTAAAAGGATCTAGGTGAAGATCCTTTTTGATAATCTCA
TGACCAAAATCCCTTAACGTGAGTTTTCGTTCCACTGAGCGTCAGACCCCGTAGAAAAGATCAAAGGATC
TTCTTGAGATCCTTTTTTTCTGCGCGTAATCTGCTGCTTGCAAACAAAAAAACCACCGCTACCAGCGGTG
GTTTGTTTGCCGGATCAAGAGCTACCAACTCTTTTTCCGAAGGTAACTGGCTTCAGCAGAGCGCAGATAC
CAAATACTGTTCTTCTAGTGTAGCCGTAGTTAGGCCACCACTTCAAGAACTCTGTAGCACCGCCTACATA
CCTCGCTCTGCTAATCCTGTTACCAGTGGCTGCTGCCAGTGGCGATAAGTCGTGTCTTACCGGGTTGGAC
TCAAGACGATAGTTACCGGATAAGGCGCAGCGGTCGGGCTGAACGGGGGGTTCGTGCACACAGCCCAGCT
TGGAGCGAACGACCTACACCGAACTGAGATACCTACAGCGTGAGCTATGAGAAAGCGCCACGCTTCCCGA
AGGGAGAAAGGCGGACAGGTATCCGGTAAGCGGCAGGGTCGGAACAGGAGAGCGCACGAGGGAGCTTCCA
GGGGGAAACGCCTGGTATCTTTATAGTCCTGTCGGGTTTCGCCACCTCTGACTTGAGCGTCGATTTTTGT
GATGCTCGTCAGGGGGGCGGAGCCTATGGAAAAACGCCAGCAACGCGGCCTTTTTACGGTTCCTGGCCTT
TTGCTGGCCTTTTGCTCACATGT
