>Addgene plasmid #37120 | pAAV-Ef1a-DO_DIO-TdTomato_EGFP-WPRE-pA | addgene partial sequence | sequence record 47611 | EGFP-C 5'-CATGGTCCTGCTGGAGTTCGTG-3'
GAGCTGTACAAGTAATTACTTGTACAGCTCGTCCATGCCGTACAGGAACAGGTGGTGGCGGCCCTCGGAG
CGCTCGTACTGTTCCACGATGGTGTAGTCCTCGTTGTGGGAGGTGATGTCCAGCTTGGTGTCCACGTAGT
AGTAGCCGGGCAGTTGCACGGGCTTCTTGGCCATGTAGATGGTCTTGAACTCCACCAGGTAGTGGCCGCC
GTCCTTCAGCTTCAGGGCCTGGTGGATCTCGCCCTTCAGCACGCCGTCGCGGGGGTACAGGCGCTCGGTG
GAGGCCTCCCAGCCCATGGTCTTCTTCTGCATTACGGGGCCGTCGGGGGGGAAGTTGGTGCCGCGCATCT
TCACCTTGTAGATCAGCGTGCCGTCCTGCAGGGAGGAGTCCTGGGTCACGGTCACCAGACCGCCGTCCTC
GAAGTTCATCACGCGCTCCCACTTGAAGCCCTCGGGGAAGGACAGCTTCTTGTAATCGGGGATGTCGGCG
GGGTGCTTCACGTACGCCTTGGAGCCGTACATGAACTGGGGGGACAGGATGTCCCAGGCGAAGGGCAGGG
GGCCGCCCTTGGTCACCTTCAGCTTGGCGGTCTGGGTGCCCTCGTAGGGGCGGCCCTCGCCCTCGCCCTC
GATCTCGAACTCGTGGCCGTTCATGGAGCCCTCCATGCGCACCTTGAAGCGCATG
