>Addgene plasmid #37120 | pAAV-Ef1a-DO_DIO-TdTomato_EGFP-WPRE-pA | addgene partial sequence | sequence record 49399 | F1a-fwd
CGGATCCTCTAGAGTCGACTCCGGAATAACTTCGTATAGGATACTTTATACGAAGTTATGCAGAATGGTA
GCTGGATTGTAGCTGCTATTAGCAATATGAAACCTCTTAATAACTTCGTATAGCATACATTATACGAAGT
TATGGCGCGCCTTATCTAGATTTAGCCACCATGGTGAGCAAGGGCGAGGAGGTCATCAAAGAGTTCATGC
GCTTCAAGGTGCGCATGGAGGGCTCCATGAACGGCCACGAGTTCGAGATCGAGGGCGAGGGCGAGGGCCG
CCCCTACGAGGGCACCCAGACCGCCAAGCTGAAGGTGACCAAGGGCGGCCCCCTGCCCTTCGCCTGGGAC
ATCCTGTCCCCCCAGTTCATGTACGGCTCCAAGGCGTACGTGAAGCACCCCGCCGACATCCCCGATTACA
AGAAGCTGTCCTTCCCCGAGGGCTTCAAGTGGGAGCGCGTGATGAACTTCGAGGACGGCGGTCTGGTGAC
CGTGACCCAGGACTCCTCCCTGCAGGACGGCACGCTGATCTACAAGGTGAAGATGCGCGGCACCAACTTC
CCCCCCGACGGCCCCGTAATGCAGAAGAAGACCATGGGCTGGGAGGCCTCCACCGAGCGCCTGTACCCCC
GCGACGGCGTGCTGAAGGGCGAGATCCACCAGGCCCTGAAGCTGAAGGACGGCGGCCACTACCTGGTGGA
GTTCAAGACCATCTACATGGCCAAGAAGCCCGTGCAACTGCCCGGCTACTACTACGTGGACACCAAGCTG
GACATCACCTCCCACAACGAGGACTACACCATCGTGGAACAGTACGAGCGCTCC
